Addgene plasmid #196354: pNIC28-SENP1
Purpose: protein expression of the His-tagged catalytic domain
Depositing lab: Stefan Knapp. Depositing organization: Goethe-Universitaet Frankfurt am Main.
Backbone
  Vector backbone: pNIC28-Bsa4
  Vector type: Bacterial Expression
Growth in bacteria
  Bacterial resistance: Kanamycin, 50 μg/mL
  Growth temperature: 37°C
  Growth strain: DH5alpha
  Copy number: Low Copy
Gene/Insert
  Gene/Insert name: SENP1 catalytic domain
  Species: H. sapiens (human)
  Mutation: contains only E419-L644
  Promoter: T7
  Tag / fusion protein: His6-TEV (N terminal on insert)
  Cloning method: Gibson Cloning
Terms and licenses: Academic/Nonprofit Terms; Industry Terms: Not Available to Industry
How to cite: pNIC28-SENP1 was a gift from Stefan Knapp (Addgene plasmid # 196354 ; http://n2t.net/addgene:196354 ; RRID:Addgene_196354)
