[The description below was written by a language model from this plasmid's Addgene catalogue record and pLannotate feature annotations shown in this document.]
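Description:
pNIC28-SENP1 is a bacterial expression plasmid built on the pNIC28-Bsa4 backbone, a pET-style vector, for producing the catalytic domain of human SENP1 in E. coli. It is selected with kanamycin through an aph(3')-Ia resistance gene and replicates from a ColE1/pBR322-type origin. The rop gene and the bom mobility region are also present, consistent with the low copy number given in the catalogue entry. An f1 origin is included, and short tetracycline-resistance fragments flanking the lacI region appear to be pBR322-derived backbone remnants rather than functional markers.

The insert encodes only residues E419 to L644 of SENP1, a protease that processes SUMO propeptides to their mature forms and removes SUMO from conjugated substrates. It was introduced by Gibson cloning. Transcription runs from a T7 promoter with an adjacent lac operator, followed by the T7 gene 10 ribosome binding site and ending at a T7 terminator. The plasmid-borne lacI gene supplies repressor, so expression depends on a host providing T7 RNA polymerase and is induced with IPTG.

According to the record, the protein carries an N-terminal His6 tag followed by a TEV protease site, which allows metal-affinity purification and later tag removal. This tag is not separately annotated in the feature table, but the gap between the ribosome binding site and the SENP1 coding region would accommodate it. A His-tag fragment and a short T7 gene 10-related fragment are annotated downstream of the insert; these are probably vector sequence, and the record does not say whether they are translated. The stated purpose is expression of the His-tagged catalytic domain.
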