Features (pLannotate 1.2.2; 19 found; start..end, strand, type, name):
     61..252     -  CDS            rop: Rop protein, which maintains plasmids at low copy number; rop
    269..649     +  CDS            YPB1_ECOLX: Protein predicted: Swiss-Prot protein existence level 4. From Escherichia coli.
    721..1012    -  CDS            TcR (fragment): tetracycline efflux protein; tet; confers resistance to tetracycline
   1027..1048    -  protein_bind   CAP binding site: CAP binding activates transcription in the presence of cAMP. E. coli catabolite activator protein
   1061..2143    -  CDS            lacI: lac repressor; lacI; The lac repressor binds to the lac operator to inhibit transcription in E. coli. This inhibition can be relieved by adding lactose or isopropyl-β-D-thiogalactopyranoside (IPTG).
   2144..2221    -  promoter       lacI promoter: lacI
   2229..2508    -  CDS            TcR (fragment): tetracycline efflux protein; tet; confers resistance to tetracycline
   2530..2548    +  promoter       T7 promoter: promoter for bacteriophage T7 RNA polymerase
   2549..2573    +  protein_bind   lac operator: The lac repressor binds to the lac operator to inhibit transcription in E. coli. This inhibition can be relieved by adding lactose or isopropyl-β-D-thiogalactopyranoside (IPTG). lac repressor encoded by lacI
   2588..2610    +  RBS            RBS: efficient ribosome binding site from bacteriophage T7 gene 10 (Olins and Rangwala, 1989)
   2687..3364    +  CDS            SENP1 (fragment): SENP1_HUMAN - Experimental evidence at protein level: Swiss-Prot protein existence level 1. Protease that catalyzes two essential functions in the SUMO pathway (PubMed:10652325, PubMed:15199155, PubMed:16253240, PubMed:16553580, PubMed:21829689, PubMed:21965678, PubMed:23160374, PubMed:24943844, PubMed:25406032, PubMed:29506078). The first is the hydrolysis of an alpha-linked peptide bond at the C-terminal end of the small ubiquitin-like modifier (SUMO) propeptides, SUMO1, SUMO2 and SUMO3 leading to the mature form of the proteins. The second is the deconjugation of SUMO1, SUMO2 and SUMO3 from
   3430..3447    +  CDS            9xHis (fragment): 9xHis affinity tag
   3457..3506    +  CDS            SET1 (fragment): solubility-enhancement tag derived from T7 phage gene 10B
   3514..3561    +  terminator     T7 terminator: transcription terminator for bacteriophage T7 RNA polymerase
   3598..4026    +  rep_origin     f1 ori (sequence partly withheld): f1 bacteriophage origin of replication; arrow indicates direction of (+) strand synthesis
   4079..4136    +  promoter       AmpR promoter (fragment): bla
   4145..4960    -  CDS            KanR: aminoglycoside phosphotransferase; aph(3')-Ia; confers resistance to kanamycin in bacteria or G418 (Geneticin®) in eukaryotes
   5082..5670    +  rep_origin     ori: high-copy-number ColE1/pMB1/pBR322/pUC origin of replication
   5856..5995    -  misc_feature   bom: basis of mobility region from pBR322
>Addgene plasmid #196354 | pNIC28-SENP1 | addgene full sequence | sequence record 386265 | Addgene NGS Result
TTGTCTGCTCCCGGCATCCGCTTACAGACAAGCTGTGACCGTCTCCGGGAGCTGCATGTGTCAGAGGTTT
TCACCGTCATCACCGAAACGCGCGAGGCAGCTGCGGTAAAGCTCATCAGCGTGGTCGTGAAGCGATTCAC
AGATGTCTGCCTGTTCATCCGCGTCCAGCTCGTTGAGTTTCTCCAGAAGCGTTAATGTCTGGCTTCTGAT
AAAGCGGGCCATGTTAAGGGCGGTTTTTTCCTGTTTGGTCACTGATGCCTCCGTGTAAGGGGGATTTCTG
TTCATGGGGGTAATGATACCGATGAAACGAGAGAGGATGCTCACGATACGGGTTACTGATGATGAACATG
CCCGGTTACTGGAACGTTGTGAGGGTAAACAACTGGCGGTATGGATGCGGCGGGACCAGAGAAAAATCAC
TCAGGGTCAATGCCAGCGCTTCGTTAATACAGATGTAGGTGTTCCACAGGGTAGCCAGCAGCATCCTGCG
ATGCAGATCCGGAACATAATGGTGCAGGGCGCTGACTTCCGCGTTTCCAGACTTTACGAAACACGGAAAC
CGAAGACCATTCATGTTGTTGCTCAGGTCGCAGACGTTTTGCAGCAGCAGTCGCTTCACGTTCGCTCGCG
TATCGGTGATTCATTCTGCTAACCAGTAAGGCAACCCCGCCAGCCTAGCCGGGTCCTCAACGACAGGAGC
ACGATCATGCGCACCCGTGGGGCCGCCATGCCGGCGATAATGGCCTGCTTCTCGCCGAAACGTTTGGTGG
CGGGACCAGTGACGAAGGCTTGAGCGAGGGCGTGCAAGATTCCGAATACCGCAAGCGACAGGCCGATCAT
CGTCGCGCTCCAGCGAAAGCGGTCCTCGCCGAAAATGACCCAGAGCGCTGCCGGCACCTGTCCTACGAGT
TGCATGATAAAGAAGACAGTCATAAGTGCGGCGACGATAGTCATGCCCCGCGCCCACCGGAAGGAGCTGA
CTGGGTTGAAGGCTCTCAAGGGCATCGGTCGAGATCCCGGTGCCTAATGAGTGAGCTAACTTACATTAAT
TGCGTTGCGCTCACTGCCCGCTTTCCAGTCGGGAAACCTGTCGTGCCAGCTGCATTAATGAATCGGCCAA
CGCGCGGGGAGAGGCGGTTTGCGTATTGGGCGCCAGGGTGGTTTTTCTTTTCACCAGTGAGACGGGCAAC
AGCTGATTGCCCTTCACCGCCTGGCCCTGAGAGAGTTGCAGCAAGCGGTCCACGCTGGTTTGCCCCAGCA
GGCGAAAATCCTGTTTGATGGTGGTTAACGGCGGGATATAACATGAGCTGTCTTCGGTATCGTCGTATCC
CACTACCGAGATATCCGCACCAACGCGCAGCCCGGACTCGGTAATGGCGCGCATTGCGCCCAGCGCCATC
TGATCGTTGGCAACCAGCATCGCAGTGGGAACGATGCCCTCATTCAGCATTTGCATGGTTTGTTGAAAAC
CGGACATGGCACTCCAGTCGCCTTCCCGTTCCGCTATCGGCTGAATTTGATTGCGAGTGAGATATTTATG
CCAGCCAGCCAGACGCAGACGCGCCGAGACAGAACTTAATGGGCCCGCTAACAGCGCGATTTGCTGGTGA
CCCAATGCGACCAGATGCTCCACGCCCAGTCGCGTACCGTCTTCATGGGAGAAAATAATACTGTTGATGG
GTGTCTGGTCAGAGACATCAAGAAATAACGCCGGAACATTAGTGCAGGCAGCTTCCACAGCAATGGCATC
CTGGTCATCCAGCGGATAGTTAATGATCAGCCCACTGACGCGTTGCGCGAGAAGATTGTGCACCGCCGCT
TTACAGGCTTCGACGCCGCTTCGTTCTACCATCGACACCACCACGCTGGCACCCAGTTGATCGGCGCGAG
ATTTAATCGCCGCGACAATTTGCGACGGCGCGTGCAGGGCCAGACTGGAGGTGGCAACGCCAATCAGCAA
CGACTGTTTGCCCGCCAGTTGTTGTGCCACGCGGTTGGGAATGTAATTCAGCTCCGCCATCGCCGCTTCC
ACTTTTTCCCGCGTTTTCGCAGAAACGTGGCTGGCCTGGTTCACCACGCGGGAAACGGTCTGATAAGAGA
CACCGGCATACTCTGCGACATCGTATAACGTTACTGGTTTCACATTCACCACCCTGAATTGACTCTCTTC
CGGGCGCTATCATGCCATACCGCGAAAGGTTTTGCGCCATTCGATGGTGTCCGGGATCTCGACGCTCTCC
CTTATGCGACTCCTGCATTAGGAAGCAGCCCAGTAGTAGGTTGAGGCCGTTGAGCACCGCCGCCGCAAGG
AATGGTGCATGCAAGGAGATGGCGCCCAACAGTCCCCCGGCCACGGGGCCTGCCACCATACCCACGCCGA
AACAAGCGCTCATGAGCCCGAAGTGGCGAGCCCGATCTTCCCCATCGGTGATGTCGGCGATATAGGCGCC
AGCAACCGCACCTGTGGCGCCGGTGATGCCGGCCACGATGCGTCCGGCGTAGAGGATCGAGATCTCGATC
CCGCGAAATTAATACGACTCACTATAGGGGAATTGTGAGCGGATAACAATTCCCCTCTAGAAATAATTTT
GTTTAACTTTAAGAAGGAGATATACATATGCACCATCATCATCATCATTCTTCTGGTGTAGATCTGGGTA
CCGAGAACCTGTACTTCCAATCCATGGAATTTCCTGAAATTACAGAGGAAATGGAGAAAGAAATAAAGAA
TGTATTTCGTAATGGGAATCAGGATGAAGTTCTCAGTGAAGCATTTCGCCTGACCATTACACGCAAAGAT
ATTCAAACTCTAAACCATCTGAATTGGCTCAATGATGAGATCATCAATTTCTACATGAATATGCTGATGG
AGCGAAGTAAAGAGAAGGGCTTGCCAAGTGTGCATGCATTTAATACCTTTTTCTTCACTAAATTAAAAAC
GGCTGGTTATCAGGCAGTGAAACGTTGGACAAAGAAAGTAGATGTATTTTCTGTTGACATTCTTTTGGTG
CCCATTCACCTGGGAGTACACTGGTGTCTAGCTGTTGTGGACTTTAGAAAGAAGAATATTACCTATTACG
ACTCCATGGGTGGGATAAACAATGAAGCCTGCAGAATACTCTTGCAATACCTAAAGCAAGAAAGCATTGA
CAAGAAAAGGAAAGAGTTTGACACCAATGGCTGGCAGCTTTTCAGCAAGAAAAGCCAGGAGATTCCTCAG
CAGATGAATGGAAGTGACTGTGGGATGTTTGCCTGCAAATATGCTGACTGTATTACCAAAGACAGACCAA
TCAACTTCACACAGCAACACATGCCATACTTCCGGAAGCGGATGGTCTGGGAGATCCTCCACCGAAAACT
CTTGTAACAGTAAAGGTGGATACGGATCCGAATTCGAGCTCCGTCGACAAGCTTGCGGCCGCACTCGAGC
ACCACCACCACCACCACTGAGATCCGGCTGCTAACAAAGCCCGAAAGGAAGCTGAGTTGGCTGCTGCCAC
CGCTGAGCAATAACTAGCATAACCCCTTGGGGCCTCTAAACGGGTCTTGAGGGGTTTTTTGCTGAAAGGA
GGAACTATATCCGGATTGGCGAATGGG
[124 nt withheld, positions 3598-3721]
C
[91 nt withheld, positions 3723-3813]
A
[49 nt withheld, positions 3815-3863]
CCTTTGACGTTGGAGTCCACGTTCTTT
[37 nt withheld, positions 3891-3927]
ACCCTATCTCGGTCTATTCTTTTGATTTATAAGGGATTTTGCCGATTTCGGCCTATTGGTTAAAAAATGA
GCTGATTTAACAAAAATTTAACGCGAATTTTAACAAAATATTAACGCTTACAATTTAGGTGGCACTTTTC
GGGGAAATGTGCGCGGAACCCCTATTTGTTTATTTTTCTAAATACATTCAAATATGTATCCGCTCATGAA
TTAATTCTTAGAAAAACTCATCGAGCATCAAATGAAACTGCAATTTATTCATATCAGGATTATCAATACC
ATATTTTTGAAAAAGCCGTTTCTGTAATGAAGGAGAAAACTCACCGAGGCAGTTCCATAGGATGGCAAGA
TCCTGGTATCGGTCTGCGATTCCGACTCGTCCAACATCAATACAACCTATTAATTTCCCCTCGTCAAAAA
TAAGGTTATCAAGTGAGAAATCACCATGAGTGACGACTGAATCCGGTGAGAATGGCAAAAGTTTATGCAT
TTCTTTCCAGACTTGTTCAACAGGCCAGCCATTACGCTCGTCATCAAAATCACTCGCATCAACCAAACCG
TTATTCATTCGTGATTGCGCCTGAGCGAGACGAAATACGCGATCGCTGTTAAAAGGACAATTACAAACAG
GAATCGAATGCAACCGGCGCAGGAACACTGCCAGCGCATCAACAATATTTTCACCTGAATCAGGATATTC
TTCTAATACCTGGAATGCTGTTTTCCCGGGGATCGCAGTGGTGAGTAACCATGCATCATCAGGAGTACGG
ATAAAATGCTTGATGGTCGGAAGAGGCATAAATTCCGTCAGCCAGTTTAGTCTGACCATCTCATCTGTAA
CATCATTGGCAACGCTACCTTTGCCATGTTTCAGAAACAACTCTGGCGCATCGGGCTTCCCATACAATCG
ATAGATTGTCGCACCTGATTGCCCGACATTATCGCGAGCCCATTTATACCCATATAAATCAGCATCCATG
TTGGAATTTAATCGCGGCCTAGAGCAAGACGTTTCCCGTTGAATATGGCTCATAACACCCCTTGTATTAC
TGTTTATGTAAGCAGACAGTTTTATTGTTCATGACCAAAATCCCTTAACGTGAGTTTTCGTTCCACTGAG
CGTCAGACCCCGTAGAAAAGATCAAAGGATCTTCTTGAGATCCTTTTTTTCTGCGCGTAATCTGCTGCTT
GCAAACAAAAAAACCACCGCTACCAGCGGTGGTTTGTTTGCCGGATCAAGAGCTACCAACTCTTTTTCCG
AAGGTAACTGGCTTCAGCAGAGCGCAGATACCAAATACTGTCCTTCTAGTGTAGCCGTAGTTAGGCCACC
ACTTCAAGAACTCTGTAGCACCGCCTACATACCTCGCTCTGCTAATCCTGTTACCAGTGGCTGCTGCCAG
TGGCGATAAGTCGTGTCTTACCGGGTTGGACTCAAGACGATAGTTACCGGATAAGGCGCAGCGGTCGGGC
TGAACGGGGGGTTCGTGCACACAGCCCAGCTTGGAGCGAACGACCTACACCGAACTGAGATACCTACAGC
GTGAGCTATGAGAAAGCGCCACGCTTCCCGAAGGGAGAAAGGCGGACAGGTATCCGGTAAGCGGCAGGGT
CGGAACAGGAGAGCGCACGAGGGAGCTTCCAGGGGGAAACGCCTGGTATCTTTATAGTCCTGTCGGGTTT
CGCCACCTCTGACTTGAGCGTCGATTTTTGTGATGCTCGTCAGGGGGGCGGAGCCTATGGAAAAACGCCA
GCAACGCGGCCTTTTTACGGTTCCTGGCCTTTTGCTGGCCTTTTGCTCACATGTTCTTTCCTGCGTTATC
CCCTGATTCTGTGGATAACCGTATTACCGCCTTTGAGTGAGCTGATACCGCTCGCCGCAGCCGAACGACC
GAGCGCAGCGAGTCAGTGAGCGAGGAAGCGGAAGAGCGCCTGATGCGGTATTTTCTCCTTACGCATCTGT
GCGGTATTTCACACCGCAATGGTGCACTCTCAGTACAATCTGCTCTGATGCCGCATAGTTAAGCCAGTAT
ACACTCCGCTATCGCTACGTGACTGGGTCATGGCTGCGCCCCGACACCCGCCAACACCCGCTGACGCGCC
CTGACGGGC
